>Addgene plasmid #63642 | pCfB2992 | depositor full sequence | sequence record 148863 | pCfB2992 sequence 6272 bps
CGTGCGATCGCGTGCATTCATCCGCTCTAACCGAAAAGGAAGGAGTTAGACAACCTGAAGTCTAGGTCCC
TATTTATTTTTTTATAGTTATGTTAGTATTAAGAACGTTATTTATATTTCAAATTTTTCTTTTTTTTCTG
TACAGACGCGTGTACGCATGTAACATTATACTGAAAACCTTGCTTGAGAAGGTTTTGGGACGCTCGAAGA
TCGCGTCAGCTGAAGCTTCGTACGCTGCAGGTCGACAACCCTTAATATAACTTCGTATAATGTATGCTAT
ACGAAGTTATTAGGTCTAGAGATCCCAATACAACAGATCACGTGATCTTTTTGTAAGATGAAGTTGAAGT
AGTGTTGCACCGTGCCAATGCAGGTGGCTATTAGATTAAATATGTGATTTGTTCTATTAAGTTTCCTGTA
TAATTACAAATGAATAACGAAATGAGACAAAGAAGAGAACCAATTTTTACAAGCAGCCAAGATTTCCTTG
ACAGCCTTGGCGATAGCATCGCCAACCTCAGTGGTAGAGTTAGAACCACCAAGGTCACCGGTTCTGACAC
CTGCATCCAAGACATTTCTAACAGCTTCTTCAAGAGCCCTACCTTCTTCAACCAAATCCAAGGATAACTT
CAACATCATAGCTGCAGATAAGATGGTAGCAATTGGGTTAACCTTGTTTGCTGGTAAATCTGGGGCAGAA
CCATGACATGGTTCGTACAAACCGAATGCCTTGTTAGTGTCAGGTAGGGAAGCTAGAGATGCAGAAGGTA
ATAAACCCAAAGAACCTGGAATAACAGAGGCTTCATCGGAGATAATATCACCAAACATGTTGTTGGTAAT
AACAACACCGTTTAGCTTAGTTGGTGATTTAACCAAAATCATAGCAGCAGAGTCGATCAATTGGTGCTGA
ACAGTTAATTGTGGGAACTCAGTCTTGATGGTTTCTTCAACAGTCTTTCTCCACAATCTGGAAGAGGCAA
GCACGTTAGCCTTGTCAAGTGACCAGATTGGTAATGGTGGGTTTTGTTGCAATGCCAAGAAAGCAGCCAT
TCTTGTAATTCTTTGAACTTCAGGAACACTGTATTTCTCAGAGTCCCAAGCAACTCCGTCACCTTCATCT
TCTTTTCTTTCACCAAAGTAGATACCACCAACCAATTCTCTAACGACGACGAAATCGGTACCCTTTGCAT
ATTCAGGCTTCAAAGGAGAAAGATCTAGTAAAGAATCAGAAGCAAAGTTACATGGTCTTAAGTTGGCGTA
TAGACCCAATTCCTTTCTGATCTTCAATAGACCTTGTTCTGGTCTAACTGCGCCCGTACCCCATTTTGGA
CCACCAACAGCACCTAGTAAGACAGCATCGGCTTTCTTAGAGGCTTCTAGAGCTTCATCTGGTAAAGGAG
TGCCAGTGGCATCGATGGCAGCACCCCCGATCAAGTGATGTTGGAAATTGAACTTAATTTCTGGACGGAC
TTCAGCAATGGCATTCAAGACCTTAATAGCTTCGTCAGTAACTTCTTTACCGACGTGATCACCCGGTAGG
ACAACGATATTCTTAGACATGGTATAATCTGTGTAGTGTGGGATACTTTTTACTTCTTCAAATAGGTATC
AACAATAAAAATAAATCGAAGCAAATGTAGGAATGCGTTAAAGCAGATGTACTTACTTAGAGTACATAGA
TATATTTATATAATTCAATATATAAAAGTATATGAAGCATCTGATGTTGAACCTGTCATGACTCTAAACT
GGAATGGGTAGTTATGCTTCTGAAGGTTTTCCGTTAGAAAATGAGTGCAGGGATCAGGCCCGGAACCGGT
TTTAGCCTGAAAGGAAAAGAAAAAAATGCGGTGATTACTAGCACGTGACTGCGCTGAATTGGAATCCACC
ACAAGTACAGCGAATGGCAAGAGGGAAGGGGAATATATTGTGCCTGGCGGTAGTCTGCTATATCAAATGT
TAAACATAACTAAATGCAGTAGTGAATAGAGTAATGTATTTCTACATATGTGGGTAGGGCCAATGGGAGC
CCGATGTCTATTGTACAGATATTTTCCTTTTATAGTTAATCAATTCAACTTGGAAATCATTGAGTCGATA
TCTACTTGGATAACTGGAGCCGTGGCAGCGTTTGAAATTTGACGAGTCTCCTTGTTTTGTTCGCGCATTT
TCAGTTTATTCAAACGGGAGATGGCACCGAATCCACTGACTTCTCTGTTCAATTTGAATGGTAATAGGAA
GAAAGTACATTTCGAGAAATTTTCGCCCAACGTCGAAATCTCATGGATGATATCCTCGATACAAATGACA
CCTTCATCACCTAATTTCTCTTCAACGATATTGTTGTCATTCAAGATTATCTCTTTTGGTTCTTTATCTT
CTGGCCTTTGCCACATTATTCTAGATCTCTTTTGGATTAAAGAACGGATAGATGCAAGTGAAGGTTGTCC
GATAACAATATATGGTGATACAAGTTTCAACAATGGGTACACGTCCTTGGTAAGTTTGATGAAAACACCA
GTGTTCAACTCAACAAGTCTCAAAAGAGATAACACTTTGTAAGCCTTTGCTGGGATCTTCACAGCGAGCT
CTCGAGAACCCTTAATATAACTTCGTATAATGTATGCTATACGAAGTTATTAGGTGATATCAGATCCACT
AGTGGCCTATGCACCCAATTCGCCCTATAGTGAGTCGTATTACGCGCGCTCACTGGCCGTCGTTTTACAA
CGTCGTGACTGGGAAAACCCTGGCGTTACCCCTGCAGGACAGACGTCATTAGTGCTGAGGCATTAATTGA
TCAAAAACGGAATGAGGAATAATCGTAATATTAGTATGTAGAAATATAGATTCCATTTTGAGGATTCCTA
TATCCTCGAGGAGAACTTCTAGTGTATATTCTGTATACCTAATATTATAGCCTTTATCAACAATGGAATC
CCAACAATTATCTAATTACCCACAAATTTCTCAAGATCTGCGGCCGCACTCAGACCTGAAGTGAAGTTCC
TATACTTTCTAGAGAATAGGAACTTCTATAGTGAGTCGAATAAGGGCGACACAAAATTTATTCTAAATGC
ATAATAAATACTGATAACATCTTATAGTTTGTATTATATTTTGTATTATCGTTGACATGTATAATTTTGA
TATCAAAAACTGATTTTCCCTTTATTATTTTCGAGATTTATTTTCTTAATTCTCTTTAACAAACTAGAAA
TATTGTATATACAAAAAATCATAAATAATAGATGAATAGTTTAATTATAGGTGTTCATCAATCGAAAAAG
CAACGTATCTTATTTAAAGTGCGTTGCTTTTTTCTCATTTATAAGGTTAAATAATTCTCATATATCAAGC
AAAGTGACAGGCGCCCTTAAATATTCTGACAAATGCTCTTTCCCTAAACTCCCCCCATAAAAAAACCCGC
CGAAGCGGGTTTTTACGTTATTTGCGGATTAACGATTACTCGTTATCAGAACCGCCCAGGGGGCCCGAGC
TTAAGACTGGCCGTCGTTTTACAACACAGAAAGAGTTTGTAGAAACGCAAAAAGGCCATCCGTCAGGGGC
CTTCTGCTTAGTTTGATGCCTGGCAGTTCCCTACTCTCGCCTTCCGCTTCCTCGCTCACTGACTCGCTGC
GCTCGGTCGTTCGGCTGCGGCGAGCGGTATCAGCTCACTCAAAGGCGGTAATACGGTTATCCACAGAATC
AGGGGATAACGCAGGAAAGAACATGTGAGCAAAAGGCCAGCAAAAGGCCAGGAACCGTAAAAAGGCCGCG
TTGCTGGCGTTTTTCCATAGGCTCCGCCCCCCTGACGAGCATCACAAAAATCGACGCTCAAGTCAGAGGT
GGCGAAACCCGACAGGACTATAAAGATACCAGGCGTTTCCCCCTGGAAGCTCCCTCGTGCGCTCTCCTGT
TCCGACCCTGCCGCTTACCGGATACCTGTCCGCCTTTCTCCCTTCGGGAAGCGTGGCGCTTTCTCATAGC
TCACGCTGTAGGTATCTCAGTTCGGTGTAGGTCGTTCGCTCCAAGCTGGGCTGTGTGCACGAACCCCCCG
TTCAGCCCGACCGCTGCGCCTTATCCGGTAACTATCGTCTTGAGTCCAACCCGGTAAGACACGACTTATC
GCCACTGGCAGCAGCCACTGGTAACAGGATTAGCAGAGCGAGGTATGTAGGCGGTGCTACAGAGTTCTTG
AAGTGGTGGGCTAACTACGGCTACACTAGAAGAACAGTATTTGGTATCTGCGCTCTGCTGAAGCCAGTTA
CCTTCGGAAAAAGAGTTGGTAGCTCTTGATCCGGCAAACAAACCACCGCTGGTAGCGGTGGTTTTTTTGT
TTGCAAGCAGCAGATTACGCGCAGAAAAAAAGGATCTCAAGAAGATCCTTTGATCTTTTCTACGGGGTCT
GACGCTCAGTGGAACGACGCGCGCGTAACTCACGTTAAGGGATTTTGGTCATGAGCTTGCGCCGTCCCGT
CAAGTCAGCGTAATGCTCTGCTTTTACCAATGCTTAATCAGTGAGGCACCTATCTCAGCGATCTGTCTAT
TTCGTTCATCCATAGTTGCCTGACTCCCCGTCGTGTAGATAACTACGATACGGGAGGGCTTACCATCTGG
CCCCAGCGCTGCGATGATACCGCGAGAACCACGCTCACCGGCTCCGGATTTATCAGCAATAAACCAGCCA
GCCGGAAGGGCCGAGCGCAGAAGTGGTCCTGCAACTTTATCCGCCTCCATCCAGTCTATTAATTGTTGCC
GGGAAGCTAGAGTAAGTAGTTCGCCAGTTAATAGTTTGCGCAACGTTGTTGCCATCGCTACAGGCATCGT
GGTGTCACGCTCGTCGTTTGGTATGGCTTCATTCAGCTCCGGTTCCCAACGATCAAGGCGAGTTACATGA
TCCCCCATGTTGTGCAAAAAAGCGGTTAGCTCCTTCGGTCCTCCGATCGTTGTCAGAAGTAAGTTGGCCG
CAGTGTTATCACTCATGGTTATGGCAGCACTGCATAATTCTCTTACTGTCATGCCATCCGTAAGATGCTT
TTCTGTGACTGGTGAGTACTCAACCAAGTCATTCTGAGAATAGTGTATGCGGCGACCGAGTTGCTCTTGC
CCGGCGTCAATACGGGATAATACCGCGCCACATAGCAGAACTTTAAAAGTGCTCATCATTGGAAAACGTT
CTTCGGGGCGAAAACTCTCAAGGATCTTACCGCTGTTGAGATCCAGTTCGATGTAACCCACTCGTGCACC
CAACTGATCTTCAGCATCTTTTACTTTCACCAGCGTTTCTGGGTGAGCAAAAACAGGAAGGCAAAATGCC
GCAAAAAAGGGAATAAGGGCGACACGGAAATGTTGAATACTCATATTCTTCCTTTTTCAATATTATTGAA
GCATTTATCAGGGTTATTGTCTCATGAGCGGATACATATTTGAATGTATTTAGAAAAATAAACAAATAGG
GGTCAGTGTTACAACCAATTAACCAATTCTGAACATTATCGCGAGCCCATTTATACCTGAATATGGCTCA
TAACACCCCTTGTTTGCCTGGCGGCAGTAGCGCGGTGGTCCCACCTGACCCCATGCCGAACTCAGAAGTG
AAACGCCGTAGCGCCGATGGTAGTGTGGGGACTCCCCATGCGAGAGTAGGGAACTGCCAGGCATCAAATA
AAACGAAAGGCTCAGTCGAAAGACTGGGCCTTTCGCCCGGGCTAATTATGGGGTGTCGCCCTTATTCGAC
TCTATAGTGAAGTTCCTATTCTCTAGAAAGTATAGGAACTTCTGAAGTGGGGATTTAAAGTCGGTGTCCG
CGCTGAGGGTTTAATGGCGCGCCGCGGCCGCCCGCGGTGTTGGAATAAAAATCCACTATCGTCTATCAAC
TAATAGTTATATTATCAATATATTATCATATACGGTGTTAAGATGATGACATAAGTTATGAGAAGCTGTC
ATCGAAGTTAGAGGAAGCTGAAGTGCAAGGATTGATAATGTAATAGGATCAATGAATATAAACATATGCT
AGCATTAAGTCCTCAGCGAGCACGCTGCTTCATGGAATGCGTGCGATGAGCGACCTCATGCTATACCTGA
GAAAGCAACCTGACCTACAGGAAAGAGTTACTCAAGAATAAGAATTTTCGTTTTAAAACCTAAGAGTCAC
TTTAAAATTTGTATACACTTATTTTTTTTATAACTTATTTAATAATAAAAATCATAAATCATAAGAAATT
CGCTTATTTAGAAGTGTCAACAACGTATCTACCAACGGAATG
Features (pLannotate 1.2.2; 21 found; start..end, strand, type, name):
     20..209     +  terminator     CYC1 terminator: S. cerevisiae CYC1; transcription terminator for CYC1
    257..290     -  protein_bind   loxP: Cre-mediated recombination occurs in the 8-bp core sequence (GCATACAT). Cre recombinase
    475..1554    -  CDS            LEU2: LEU3_YEAST - Experimental evidence at protein level: Swiss-Prot protein existence level 1. Catalyzes the oxidation of 3-carboxy-2-hydroxy-4- methylpentanoate (3-isopropylmalate) to 3-carboxy-4-methyl-2- oxopentanoate. The product decarboxylates to 4-methyl-2 oxopentanoate. From Saccharomyces cerevisiae (strain ATCC 204508 / S288c) (Baker's yeast).
   2073..2624    -  CDS            RLP7 (fragment): RLP7_YEAST - Also known as RPL7. Experimental evidence at protein level: Swiss-Prot protein existence level 1. Involved in the biogenesis of the 60S ribosomal subunit. May act as a specificity factor that binds precursor rRNAs and tethers the enzymes that carry out the early 5' to 3' exonucleolytic reactions that generate the mature rRNAs. From Saccharomyces cerevisiae (strain ATCC 204508 / S288c) (Baker's yeast).
   2607..2640    -  protein_bind   loxP: Cre-mediated recombination occurs in the 8-bp core sequence (GCATACAT). Cre recombinase
   2684..2702    -  promoter       T7 promoter: promoter for bacteriophage T7 RNA polymerase
   2710..2761    +  CDS            lacZα (fragment): LacZα fragment of β-galactosidase; lacZ fragment
   2819..2917    +  CDS            YE38A_YEAST: Protein predicted: Swiss-Prot protein existence level 4. From Saccharomyces cerevisiae (strain ATCC 204508 / S288c) (Baker's yeast).
   3003..3036    -  protein_bind   FRT (minimal): supports FLP-mediated excision but not integration (Turan and Bode, 2011) FLP recombinase from the Saccharomyces cerevisiae 2μ plasmid
   3506..3525    +  CDS            lacZα (fragment): LacZα fragment of β-galactosidase; lacZ fragment
   3550..3567    -  terminator     rrnB T2 terminator (fragment): transcription terminator T2 from the E. coli rrnB gene
   3792..4380    -  rep_origin     ori: high-copy-number ColE1/pMB1/pBR322/pUC origin of replication
   4504..5364    -  CDS            AmpR: β-lactamase; bla; confers resistance to ampicillin, carbenicillin, and related antibiotics
   5367..5463    -  promoter       AmpR promoter (fragment): bla
   5493..5517    -  CDS            KanR (fragment): aminoglycoside phosphotransferase; aph(3')-Ia; confers resistance to kanamycin
   5546..5661    +  ncRNA          5S rRNA: Accession: RF00001 - 5S ribosomal RNA
   5665..5705    +  terminator     rrnB T1 terminator (fragment): transcription terminator T1 from the E. coli rrnB gene
   5749..5782    +  protein_bind   FRT (minimal): supports FLP-mediated excision but not integration (Turan and Bode, 2011) FLP recombinase from the Saccharomyces cerevisiae 2μ plasmid
   5843..5920    +  CDS            YD340_YEAST (fragment): Protein uncertain: Swiss-Prot protein existence level 5. From Saccharomyces cerevisiae (strain ATCC 204508 / S288c) (Baker's yeast).
   5921..6010    -  CDS            YD34A_YEAST (fragment): Protein predicted: Swiss-Prot protein existence level 4. From Saccharomyces cerevisiae (strain ATCC 204508 / S288c) (Baker's yeast).
   6068..6233    -  terminator     ADH1 terminator: S. cerevisiae ADH1; transcription terminator for the S. cerevisiae alcohol dehydrogenase 1 (ADH1) gene
