[The description below was written by a language model from this plasmid's Addgene catalogue record and pLannotate feature annotations shown in this document.]
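Description:
pCfB2992 is an empty-backbone integrative vector from the EasyCloneMulti set, designed to insert expression cassettes at multiple genomic sites in Saccharomyces cerevisiae that share homology with the Ty1 retrotransposon consensus sequence Ty1Cons1. It has no yeast replication origin. Instead, 5′ and 3′ Ty1Cons1 consensus arms flank the integrating portion, so the many dispersed Ty-related sequences can serve as recombination targets and several copies can be integrated at once. In E. coli the plasmid is maintained through a high-copy pUC-type origin and an ampicillin resistance gene, both of which lie between the two homology arms on the bacterial side of the plasmid.

The cloning site is a USER cassette for uracil-excision-based assembly. It is bracketed by the ADH1 and CYC1 terminators pointing in opposite directions, an arrangement suited to inserting one or two genes with their promoters. The vector itself carries no promoter for the payload. Selection in yeast relies on Kluyveromyces lactis LEU2, driven by its own promoter and listed with a K. lactis URA3 terminator. The depositor's feature list also places a degradation tag on the LEU2 coding sequence, which would be expected to destabilise the marker protein and so favour clones carrying more copies, although the record does not say this outright. The marker is flanked by loxP sites, so Cre recombinase can excise it and LEU2 can be reused in later rounds of engineering.

Automated annotation labels the marker by its S. cerevisiae homologue and also finds minimal FRT sites, a T7 promoter and small lacZα, KanR and rrnB fragments, which are probably backbone remnants. Its coordinates are shifted slightly from the depositor's list.
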