Addgene plasmid #63642: pCfB2992
Purpose: (Empty Backbone) pCfB2992 is a vector for multiple integrations at sites sharing homology with Ty1Cons1. The selective marker is Kl.LEU2. Additionally it contains a USER cassette.
Depositing lab: Irina Borodina & Jerome Maury. Depositing organization: Danmarks Tekniske Universitet. Publication: EasyCloneMulti: A Set of Vectors for Simultaneous and Multiple Genomic Integrations in Saccharomyces cerevisiae. Maury J, Germann SM, Baallal Jacobsen SA, Jensen NB, Kildegaard KR, Herrgard MJ, Schneider K, Koza A, Forster J, Nielsen J, Borodina I. PLoS One. 2016 Mar 2;11(3):e0150394. doi: 10.1371/journal.pone.0150394. eCollection 2016. PONE-D-15-45506 PubMed 26934490.
Backbone
  Vector backbone: see publication
  Vector type: Yeast Expression, Cre/Lox
  Promoter: none
  Selectable markers: LEU2
Growth in bacteria
  Bacterial resistance: Ampicillin, 100 μg/mL
  Growth temperature: 37°C
  Growth strain: DH5alpha
  Copy number: Unknown
Gene/Insert
  Cloning method: Unknown
  Sequencing primers: 5′ unknown
Terms and licenses: Academic/Nonprofit Terms; Industry Terms: Not Available to Industry
Depositor comments: These vectors combine the advantage of efficient uracil excision reaction-based cloning (USER) and Cre-LoxP-mediated marker recycling system. Please see previous FEMS Yeast Research paper for more details: http://femsyr.oxfordjournals.org/content/14/2/238 Feature list: USER cassette 1..14 T CYC1 20..190 loxP 257..316 T K.l. URA3 317..439 Degradation tag 440..490 K. l. LEU2 491..1576 P K. l. LEU2 1577..2606 loxP 2623..2656 Consensus TY1Cons1 3' 2796..3003 pUC ori 3776..4419 AmpR 4522..5380 Consensus TY1Cons1 5' 5824..6057 T ADH1 6084..6278
How to cite: pCfB2992 was a gift from Irina Borodina & Jerome Maury (Addgene plasmid # 63642 ; http://n2t.net/addgene:63642 ; RRID:Addgene_63642)
