>Addgene plasmid #63642 | pCfB2992 | addgene partial sequence | sequence record 148858 | L4440 5'-AGCGAGTCAGTGAGCGAG-3'
ACTGCCAGGCATCAAACTAAGCAGAAGGCCCCTGACGGATGGCCTTTTTGCGTTTCTACAAACTCTTTCT
GTGTTGTAAAACGACGGCCAGTCTTAAGCTCGGGCCCCCTGGGCGGTTCTGATAACGAGTAATCGTTAAT
CCGCAAATAACGTAAAAACCCGCTTCGGCGGGTTTTTTTATGGGGGGAGTTTAGGGAAAGAGCATTTGTC
AGAATATTTAAGGGCGCCTGTCACTTTGCTTGATATATGAGAATTATTTAACCTTATAAATGAGAAAAAA
GCAACGCACTTTAAATAAGATACGTTGCTTTTTCGATTGATGAACACCTATAATTAAACTATTCATCTAT
TATTTATGATTTTTTGTATATACAATATTTCTAGTTTGTTAAAGAGAATTAAGAAAATAAATCTCGAAAA
TAATAAAGGGAAAATCAGTTTTTGATATCAAAATTATACATGTCAACGATAATACAAAATATAATACAAA
CTATAAGATGTTATCAGTATTTATTATGCATTTAGAATAAATTTTGTGTCGCCCTTATTCGACTCACTAT
AGAAGTTCCTATTCTCTAGAAAGTATAGGAACTTCACTTCAGGTCTGAGTGCGGCCGCAGATCTTGAGAA
ATTTGTGGGTAATTAGATAATTGTTGGGATTCCATTGTTGATAAAGGCTATAATATTAGGTATACAGAAT
ATACACTAGAAGTTCTCCTCGAGGATATAGGAATCCTCAAAATGGAATCTATATTTCTACATACTAATAT
TACGATTATTCCTCATTCCGTTTTTGATCAATTAATGCCTCAGCACTAATGACGTCTGTCCTGCAGGGGT
AACGCCAGGGTTTTCCCAGTCACGACGTTGTAAAACGACGGCCAGTGAGCGCGCGTAATACGACTCACTA
TAGGGCGAATTGGGTGCATAGGCCACTAGTGGATCTGATATCACCTAATAACTTCGTATAGCATACATTA
TACGAAGTTATATTAAGGGTTCTCGAGAGCTCGCTGTGAAGATCCCAGCAAAGGCTTACAAAGTGTTATC
