>Addgene plasmid #63642 | pCfB2992 | addgene partial sequence | sequence record 148861 | pHybLex_rev 5'-GAGTCACTTTAAAATTTGTATACAC-3'
ACTTATTTAATAATAAAAATCATAAATCATAAGAAATTCGCTTATTTAGAAGTGTCAACAACGTATCTAC
CAACGGAATGCGTGCGATCGCGTGCATTCATCCGCTCTAACCGAAAAGGAAGGAGTTAGACAACCTGAAG
TCTAGGTCCCTATTTATTTTTTTATAGTTATGTTAGTATTAAGAACGTTATTTATATTTCAAATTTTTCT
TTTTTTTCTGTACAGACGCGTGTACGCATGTAACATTATACTGAAAACCTTGCTTGAGAAGGTTTTGGGA
CGCTCGAAGATCGCGTCAGCTGAAGCTTCGTACGCTGCAGGTCGACAACCCTTAATATAACTTCGTATAA
TGTATGCTATACGAAGTTATTAGGTCTAGAGATCCCAATACAACAGATCACGTGATCTTTTTGTAAGATG
AAGTTGAAGTAGTGTTGCACCGTGCCAATGCAGGTGGCTATTAGATTAAATATGTGATTTGTTCTATTAA
GTTTCCTGTATAATTACAAATGAATAACGAAATGAGACAAAGAAGAGAACCAATTTTTACAAGCAGCCAA
GATTTCCTTGACAGCCTTGGCGATAGCATCGCCAACCTCAGTGGTAGAGTTAGAACCACCAAGGTCACCG
GTTCTGACACCTGCATCCAAGACATTTCTAACAGCTTCTTCAAGAGCCCTACCTTCTTCAACCAAATCCA
AGGATAACTTCAACATCATAGCTGCAGATAAGATGGTAGCAATTGGGTTAACCTTGTTTGCTGGTAAATC
TGGGGCAGAACCATGACATGGTTCGTACAAACCGAATGCCTTGTTAGTGTCAGGTAGGGAAGCTAGAGAT
GCAGAAGGTAATAAACCCAAAGAACCTGGAATAACAGAGGCTTCATCGGAGATAATATCACCAAACATGT
TGTTGGTAATAACAACACCGTTTAGCTTAGTTGGTGATTTAACCAAAATCATAGCAGCAGAGTCGATCAA
TTGGTGCTGAACAGTTAATTGTGGGAACTCAGTCTTGATGGTTTCTTCAACAGTCTTTCTCCACAATCTG
GAAGAGGCAAGCACGTTAGCCTTGTCAAGTGACCAGATTGGTAATGGTGGGTTTTGTTGCAATGCCAAGA
A
